>Addgene plasmid #240981 | pcDNA3-Ca-LATeNT | depositor full sequence | sequence record 474922 | pcDNA3-Ca-LATeNT sequence 8397 bps
GACGGATCGGGAGATCTCCCGATCCCCTATGGTCGACTCTCAGTACAATCTGCTCTGATGCCGCATAGTT
AAGCCAGTATCTGCTCCCTGCTTGTGTGTTGGAGGTCGCTGAGTAGTGCGCGAGCAAAATTTAAGCTACA
ACAAGGCAAGGCTTGACCGACAATTGCATGAAGAATCTGCTTAGGGTTAGGCGTTTTGCGCTGCTTCGCG
ATGTACGGGCCAGATATACGCGTTGACATTGATTATTGACTAGTTATTAATAGTAATCAATTACGGGGTC
ATTAGTTCATAGCCCATATATGGAGTTCCGCGTTACATAACTTACGGTAAATGGCCCGCCTGGCTGACCG
CCCAACGACCCCCGCCCATTGACGTCAATAATGACGTATGTTCCCATAGTAACGCCAATAGGGACTTTCC
ATTGACGTCAATGGGTGGACTATTTACGGTAAACTGCCCACTTGGCAGTACATCAAGTGTATCATATGCC
AAGTACGCCCCCTATTGACGTCAATGACGGTAAATGGCCCGCCTGGCATTATGCCCAGTACATGACCTTA
TGGGACTTTCCTACTTGGCAGTACATCTACGTATTAGTCATCGCTATTACCATGGTGATGCGGTTTTGGC
AGTACATCAATGGGCGTGGATAGCGGTTTGACTCACGGGGATTTCCAAGTCTCCACCCCATTGACGTCAA
TGGGAGTTTGTTTTGGCACCAAAATCAACGGGACTTTCCAAAATGTCGTAACAACTCCGCCCCATTGACG
CAAATGGGCGGTAGGCGTGTACGGTGGGAGGTCTATATAAGCAGAGCTCTCTGGCTAACTAGAGAACCCA
CTGCTTACTGGCTTATCGAAATTAATACGACTCACTATAGGGAGACCCAAGCTTGCGGCCGCCACCATGG
GCAAGCCCATCCCCAACCCCCTGCTGGGCCTGGACAGCACCAAGGGCTCGGGCTCGACCTCGGGCTCGGG
CACCGGTTTCACGTTGGAAGATTTTGTCGGTGATTGGGAGCAAACCGCGGCCTACAACCTCGATCAAGTG
CTTGAACAAGGCGGAGTATCCAGTGTTCTGCAAACCCTGGCCGTATCTGTGACTCCGATTCAGAGGATTG
TGCGCAGCGGCGAAAATGGACTCAAAATTGATATTCACGTCATCATTCCTTATGAGGGGCTGTCAGCCGA
TCAAATGGCACACATCGAGGAAGTATTTAAAGTTGTTTACCCCGTGGACGATCATCACTTTAAGGTGATT
ATGGAATATGGCACTCTTGTAATAGACGGGGTTACACCCAACATGCTTAATTACTTTGGGAGACCTTATG
AGGGTATAGCAGTTTTCGATGGCAAGAAGATTACCGTGACAGGCACCCTTTGGAACGGCAACAAAATAAT
CGACGAGCGGCTCATCACTCCGGAAGGAAGTATGCTCTTCCGTGTCACGATTAATTCTGCATCCAGCGAT
TCATCCCGGCGTAAATGGAACAAAACAGGTCATGCCGTCAGGGCCATTGGACGCCTGAGCTCAGGTGGGA
GTGGCGGATCAGGCGGCAGCGGTGGATCCGGCGGTTCCAATTTGCCTGATCAACTGACTGAGGAACAAAT
TGCCGAGTTCAAGGAAGAATTTAGTCTGTTCGACAAAGACGGGGATGGGACCATTACCACCAAGGAATTA
GGCACCGTCATGAGGTCCTTGGGACAAAACCCCACAGAAGCTGAACTTCAGGACATGATTAATGAGGTTG
ATGCAGATGGCGACGGAACTATTGACTTCCCTGAATTTCTGACTATGATGGCGAGGAAAATGAAGTATCG
CGACACTGAGGAAGAGATTAGAGAGGCCTTTGGCGTCTTTGATAAAGACGGGATCGGCTATATAAGCGCA
GCAGAGTTGAGGCATGTGATGACGAACCTGGGAGAGAAACTTACCGATGAAGAAGTGGATGAAATGATAC
GGGAAGCGGATATTGATGGCGATGGTCAGGTAAACTATGAAGAATTTGTGCAAATGATGACAGCGAAATC
CCCCGCGGTAACTGGATACCGGCTTCTCGAAGAAATCTCAAACGGGAGCGGCAGCGGGGGGTCCGGTAGC
GGGCCGATCACCATCAACAACTTCCGTTACTCCGACCCGGTTAACAACGACACCATCATCATGATGGAAC
CGCCGTACTGCAAAGGTCTAGACATCTACTACAGAGCCTTCAAAATCACCGACCGTATCTGGATCGTTCC
GGAACGTTACGAATTTGGTACCAAACCGGAAGACTTCAACCCGCCGTCCTCCCTGATCGAAGGTGCTTCC
GAATACTACGACCCGAACTACCTGCGTACCGACTCCGACAAAGACCGTTTCCTGCAGACCATGGTTAAAC
TGTTCAACCGTATCAAAAACAACGTTGCTGGTGAAGCTCTGCTGGACAAAATCATCAACGCTATCCCGTA
CCTGGGTAACTCCTACTCCCTGCTGGACAAATTCGACACCAACTCCAACTCCGTTTCCTTCAACCTGCTG
GAACAGGATCCGTCCGGTGCTACCACCAAATCCGCTATGCTGACCAACCTGATCATCTTCGGTCCGGGTC
CGGTTCTGAACAAAAACGAAGTTCGTGGTATCGTTCTGCGTGTTGACAACAAAAACTACTTCCCGTGCCG
TGACGGTTTCGGTTCCATCATGCAGATGGCTTTCTGCCCGGAATACGTACCGACCTTCGACAACGTTATC
GAAAACATCACCTCCCTGACCATCGGTAAATCCAAATACTTCCAGGACCCGGCTCTGCTGCTGATGCACG
AACTGATCCACGTTCTGCACGGTCTGTACGGCATGCAGGTTTCCTCCCACGAAATCATCCCGTCCAAACA
GGAAATCTACATGCAGCACACCTACCCGATCTCCGCTGAAGAGCTCTTCACCTTCGGTGGTCAGGACGCT
AACCTGATCTCCATCGATATCAAAAACGACCTGTACGAAAAAACCCTGAACGACTACAAAGCTATCGCTA
ACAAACTGTCCCAGGTTACCTCCTGCAACGACCCGAACATCGACATCGACTCCTACAAACAGATCTATCA
GCAGAAGTATCAGTTTGATAAGGATTCCAACGGCCAGTATATAGTGAACGAGGATAAGTTTCAGATACTG
TATAACTCCATAATGTATGGCGGGAGCGGCAGCGGGGGGTCCGGTAGCGGGGAGTTTCGGGCAACCACAC
TGGAACGGATCGAGAAAAGCTTCGTGATTACTGATCCGAGACTGCCTGACAACCCAATCATTTTTGTGAG
CAATTCCTTCCTGCAGCTGACAGAATATTCTCGGGAAGAGATCCTGGGGCGCAATTGCCGTTTTCTGCAG
GGACCCGAGACAGACCGTGCCACTGTTCGGAAAATCAGAGATGCTATTGACAACCAGACTGAAGTGACCG
TTCAGCTGATCAATTATACCAAGAGCGGCAAGAAGTTCTGGAACGTGTTCCACCTGCAGCCGATGCGCGA
TTATAAGGGCGACGTCCAGTACTTCATTGGCGTGCAGCTGGATGGCACCGAACGCCTTCATGGCGCCGCT
GAGCGTGAGGCGGTCTGCCTGGTCAAAAAGACAGCCTTTCAGATTTTTACTGAGATAGAGCTGGGCAAGA
AGTTTAACATAAAGACTCGCTTAAGCTATTTTTCCATGAACCACGATCCTGTGAAGATACCTAACCTGCT
GGATGATACTATATATAACGATACTGAGGGCTTTAACATAGAGTCCAAGGATCTGAAGTCCGAGTATAAG
GGCCAGAACATGAGGGTGAACACTAACGCCTTTAGGAACGTCGACGGTTCCGGTCTGGTTTCCAAACTGA
TCGGTCTGTGCAAAAAAATCATCCCGCCGACCAACATCCGTGAAAACCTGTACAACCGTACCGCTTAATA
ACTCGAGCATGCATCTAGAGGGCCCTATTCTATAGTGTCACCTAAATGCTAGAGCTCGCTGATCAGCCTC
GACTGTGCCTTCTAGTTGCCAGCCATCTGTTGTTTGCCCCTCCCCCGTGCCTTCCTTGACCCTGGAAGGT
GCCACTCCCACTGTCCTTTCCTAATAAAATGAGGAAATTGCATCGCATTGTCTGAGTAGGTGTCATTCTA
TTCTGGGGGGTGGGGTGGGGCAGGACAGCAAGGGGGAGGATTGGGAAGACAATAGCAGGCATGCTGGGGA
TGCGGTGGGCTCTATGGCTTCTGAGGCGGAAAGAACCAGCTGGGGCTCTAGGGGGTATCCCC
[124 nt withheld, positions 4263-4386]
C
[32 nt withheld, positions 4388-4419]
CA
[57 nt withheld, positions 4422-4478]
A
[49 nt withheld, positions 4480-4528]
CCTTTGACGTTGGAGTCCACGTTCTTT
[37 nt withheld, positions 4556-4592]
ACCCTATCTCGGTCTATTCTTTTGATTTATAAGGGATTTTGGGGATTTCGGCCTATTGGTTAAAAAATGA
GCTGATTTAACAAAAATTTAACGCGAATTAATTCTGTGGAATGTGTGTCAGTTAGGGTGTGGAAAGTCCC
CAGGCTCCCCAGGCAGGCAGAAGTATGCAAAGCATGCATCTCAATTAGTCAGCAACCAGGTGTGGAAAGT
CCCCAGGCTCCCCAGCAGGCAGAAGTATGCAAAGCATGCATCTCAATTAGTCAGCAACCATAGTCCCGCC
CCTAACTCCGCCCATCCCGCCCCTAACTCCGCCCAGTTCCGCCCATTCTCCGCCCCATGGCTGACTAATT
TTTTTTATTTATGCAGAGGCCGAGGCCGCCTCTGCCTCTGAGCTATTCCAGAAGTAGTGAGGAGGCTTTT
TTGGAGGCCTAGGCTTTTGCAAAAAGCTCCCGGGAGCTTGTATATCCATTTTCGGATCTGATCAAGAGAC
AGGATGAGGATCGTTTCGCATGATTGAACAAGATGGATTGCACGCAGGTTCTCCGGCCGCTTGGGTGGAG
AGGCTATTCGGCTATGACTGGGCACAACAGACAATCGGCTGCTCTGATGCCGCCGTGTTCCGGCTGTCAG
CGCAGGGGCGCCCGGTTCTTTTTGTCAAGACCGACCTGTCCGGTGCCCTGAATGAACTGCAGGACGAGGC
AGCGCGGCTATCGTGGCTGGCCACGACGGGCGTTCCTTGCGCAGCTGTGCTCGACGTTGTCACTGAAGCG
GGAAGGGACTGGCTGCTATTGGGCGAAGTGCCGGGGCAGGATCTCCTGTCATCTCACCTTGCTCCTGCCG
AGAAAGTATCCATCATGGCTGATGCAATGCGGCGGCTGCATACGCTTGATCCGGCTACCTGCCCATTCGA
CCACCAAGCGAAACATCGCATCGAGCGAGCACGTACTCGGATGGAAGCCGGTCTTGTCGATCAGGATGAT
CTGGACGAAGAGCATCAGGGGCTCGCGCCAGCCGAACTGTTCGCCAGGCTCAAGGCGCGCATGCCCGACG
GCGAGGATCTCGTCGTGACCCATGGCGATGCCTGCTTGCCGAATATCATGGTGGAAAATGGCCGCTTTTC
TGGATTCATCGACTGTGGCCGGCTGGGTGTGGCGGACCGCTATCAGGACATAGCGTTGGCTACCCGTGAT
ATTGCTGAAGAGCTTGGCGGCGAATGGGCTGACCGCTTCCTCGTGCTTTACGGTATCGCCGCTCCCGATT
CGCAGCGCATCGCCTTCTATCGCCTTCTTGACGAGTTCTTCTGAGCGGGACTCTGGGGTTCGAAATGACC
GACCAAGCGACGCCCAACCTGCCATCACGAGATTTCGATTCCACCGCCGCCTTCTATGAAAGGTTGGGCT
TCGGAATCGTTTTCCGGGACGCCGGCTGGATGATCCTCCAGCGCGGGGATCTCATGCTGGAGTTCTTCGC
CCACCCCAACTTGTTTATTGCAGCTTATAATGGTTACAAATAAAGCAATAGCATCACAAATTTCACAAAT
AAAGCATTTTTTTCACTGCATTCTAGTTGTGGTTTGTCCAAACTCATCAATGTATCTTATCATGTCTGTA
TACCGTCGACCTCTAGCTAGAGCTTGGCGTAATCATGGTCATAGCTGTTTCCTGTGTGAAATTGTTATCC
GCTCACAATTCCACACAACATACGAGCCGGAAGCATAAAGTGTAAAGCCTGGGGTGCCTAATGAGTGAGC
TAACTCACATTAATTGCGTTGCGCTCACTGCCCGCTTTCCAGTCGGGAAACCTGTCGTGCCAGCTGCATT
AATGAATCGGCCAACGCGCGGGGAGAGGCGGTTTGCGTATTGGGCGCTCTTCCGCTTCCTCGCTCACTGA
CTCGCTGCGCTCGGTCGTTCGGCTGCGGCGAGCGGTATCAGCTCACTCAAAGGCGGTAATACGGTTATCC
ACAGAATCAGGGGATAACGCAGGAAAGAACATGTGAGCAAAAGGCCAGCAAAAGGCCAGGAACCGTAAAA
AGGCCGCGTTGCTGGCGTTTTTCCATAGGCTCCGCCCCCCTGACGAGCATCACAAAAATCGACGCTCAAG
TCAGAGGTGGCGAAACCCGACAGGACTATAAAGATACCAGGCGTTTCCCCCTGGAAGCTCCCTCGTGCGC
TCTCCTGTTCCGACCCTGCCGCTTACCGGATACCTGTCCGCCTTTCTCCCTTCGGGAAGCGTGGCGCTTT
CTCAATGCTCACGCTGTAGGTATCTCAGTTCGGTGTAGGTCGTTCGCTCCAAGCTGGGCTGTGTGCACGA
ACCCCCCGTTCAGCCCGACCGCTGCGCCTTATCCGGTAACTATCGTCTTGAGTCCAACCCGGTAAGACAC
GACTTATCGCCACTGGCAGCAGCCACTGGTAACAGGATTAGCAGAGCGAGGTATGTAGGCGGTGCTACAG
AGTTCTTGAAGTGGTGGCCTAACTACGGCTACACTAGAAGGACAGTATTTGGTATCTGCGCTCTGCTGAA
GCCAGTTACCTTCGGAAAAAGAGTTGGTAGCTCTTGATCCGGCAAACAAACCACCGCTGGTAGCGGTGGT
TTTTTTGTTTGCAAGCAGCAGATTACGCGCAGAAAAAAAGGATCTCAAGAAGATCCTTTGATCTTTTCTA
CGGGGTCTGACGCTCAGTGGAACGAAAACTCACGTTAAGGGATTTTGGTCATGAGATTATCAAAAAGGAT
CTTCACCTAGATCCTTTTAAATTAAAAATGAAGTTTTAAATCAATCTAAAGTATATATGAGTAAACTTGG
TCTGACAGTTACCAATGCTTAATCAGTGAGGCACCTATCTCAGCGATCTGTCTATTTCGTTCATCCATAG
TTGCCTGACTCCCCGTCGTGTAGATAACTACGATACGGGAGGGCTTACCATCTGGCCCCAGTGCTGCAAT
GATACCGCGAGACCCACGCTCACCGGCTCCAGATTTATCAGCAATAAACCAGCCAGCCGGAAGGGCCGAG
CGCAGAAGTGGTCCTGCAACTTTATCCGCCTCCATCCAGTCTATTAATTGTTGCCGGGAAGCTAGAGTAA
GTAGTTCGCCAGTTAATAGTTTGCGCAACGTTGTTGCCATTGCTACAGGCATCGTGGTGTCACGCTCGTC
GTTTGGTATGGCTTCATTCAGCTCCGGTTCCCAACGATCAAGGCGAGTTACATGATCCCCCATGTTGTGC
AAAAAAGCGGTTAGCTCCTTCGGTCCTCCGATCGTTGTCAGAAGTAAGTTGGCCGCAGTGTTATCACTCA
TGGTTATGGCAGCACTGCATAATTCTCTTACTGTCATGCCATCCGTAAGATGCTTTTCTGTGACTGGTGA
GTACTCAACCAAGTCATTCTGAGAATAGTGTATGCGGCGACCGAGTTGCTCTTGCCCGGCGTCAATACGG
GATAATACCGCGCCACATAGCAGAACTTTAAAAGTGCTCATCATTGGAAAACGTTCTTCGGGGCGAAAAC
TCTCAAGGATCTTACCGCTGTTGAGATCCAGTTCGATGTAACCCACTCGTGCACCCAACTGATCTTCAGC
ATCTTTTACTTTCACCAGCGTTTCTGGGTGAGCAAAAACAGGAAGGCAAAATGCCGCAAAAAAGGGAATA
AGGGCGACACGGAAATGTTGAATACTCATACTCTTCCTTTTTCAATATTATTGAAGCATTTATCAGGGTT
ATTGTCTCATGAGCGGATACATATTTGAATGTATTTAGAAAAATAAACAAATAGGGGTTCCGCGCACATT
TCCCCGAAAAGTGCCACCTGACGTC
Features (pLannotate 1.2.2; 23 found; start..end, strand, type, name):
     36..80      -  misc_feature   bom (fragment): basis of mobility region from pBR322
    235..614     +  enhancer       CMV enhancer: human cytomegalovirus immediate early enhancer
    615..818     +  promoter       CMV promoter: human cytomegalovirus (CMV) immediate early promoter
    814..847     +  LTR            5' LTR (truncated) (fragment): truncated 5' long terminal repeat (LTR) from HIV-1
    863..881     +  promoter       T7 promoter: promoter for bacteriophage T7 RNA polymerase
    949..1455    +  CDS            LUCI_OPLGR (fragment): Experimental evidence at protein level: Swiss-Prot protein existence level 1. Catalytic subunit of oplophorus-luciferin 2-monooxygenase. Oxidoreductase that converts coelenterazine (the oplophorus luciferin) to coelenteramide under emission of blue light with a maximum at 454 nm. Is also active with bisdeoxycoelenterazine. From Oplophorus gracilirostris (Luminous shrimp).
   1582..2028    +  CDS            CALM_PYUSP: Experimental evidence at protein level: Swiss-Prot protein existence level 1. Calmodulin mediates the control of a large number of enzymes, ion channels and other proteins by Ca(2+). Among the enzymes to be stimulated by the calmodulin-Ca(2+) complex are a number of protein kinases and phosphatases. From Pyuridae sp. (Sea squirt).
   2104..3915    +  CDS            tetX (fragment): TETX_CLOTE - Experimental evidence at protein level: Swiss-Prot protein existence level 1. Tetanus toxin acts by inhibiting neurotransmitter release. It binds to peripheral neuronal synapses, is internalized and moves by retrograde transport up the axon into the spinal cord where it can move between postsynaptic and presynaptic neurons. It inhibits neurotransmitter release by acting as a zinc endopeptidase that catalyzes the hydrolysis of the '76-Gln-|-Phe-77' bond of synaptobrevin-2. From Clostridium tetani (strain Massachusetts / E88).
   3949..3967    -  promoter       SP6 promoter: promoter for bacteriophage SP6 RNA polymerase
   3993..4217    +  polyA_signal   bGH poly(A) signal: bovine growth hormone polyadenylation signal
   4221..4242    +  promoter       SV40 promoter (fragment): SV40 enhancer and early promoter
   4263..4691    +  rep_origin     f1 ori (sequence partly withheld): f1 bacteriophage origin of replication; arrow indicates direction of (+) strand synthesis
   4705..5035    +  promoter       SV40 promoter: SV40 enhancer and early promoter
   5102..5893    +  CDS            neo: KKA2_KLEPN - Also known as kan, nptII. Experimental evidence at protein level: Swiss-Prot protein existence level 1. Resistance to kanamycin, neomycin, paromomycin, ribostamycin, butirosin and gentamicin B. From Klebsiella pneumoniae.
   5917..6075    +  CDS            ble (fragment): BLE_KLEPN - Experimental evidence at protein level: Swiss-Prot protein existence level 1. Binding protein with a strong affinity to the bleomycin family of antibiotics. Binds to CL990; an antimitotic-antibiotic compound. From Klebsiella pneumoniae.
   6070..6191    +  polyA_signal   SV40 poly(A) signal: SV40 polyadenylation signal
   6264..6280    -  protein_bind   lac operator: The lac repressor binds to the lac operator to inhibit transcription in E. coli. This inhibition can be relieved by adding lactose or isopropyl-β-D-thiogalactopyranoside (IPTG). lac repressor encoded by lacI
   6288..6318    -  promoter       lac promoter: promoter for the E. coli lac operon
   6333..6354    -  protein_bind   CAP binding site: CAP binding activates transcription in the presence of cAMP. E. coli catabolite activator protein
   6367..6459    -  CDS            lacI (fragment): lac repressor; lacI; The lac repressor binds to the lac operator to inhibit transcription in E. coli. This inhibition can be relieved by adding lactose or isopropyl-β-D-thiogalactopyranoside (IPTG).
   6642..7230    -  rep_origin     ori: high-copy-number ColE1/pMB1/pBR322/pUC origin of replication
   7401..8261    -  CDS            AmpR: β-lactamase; bla; confers resistance to ampicillin, carbenicillin, and related antibiotics
   8262..8366    -  promoter       AmpR promoter: bla
