>Addgene plasmid #240981 | pcDNA3-Ca-LATeNT | addgene full sequence | sequence record 481636 | Addgene NGS Result
GACGGATCGGGAGATCTCCCGATCCCCTATGGTGCACTCTCAGTACAATCTGCTCTGATGCCGCATAGTT
AAGCCAGTATCTGCTCCCTGCTTGTGTGTTGGAGGTCGCTGAGTAGTGCGCGAGCAAAATTTAAGCTACA
ACAAGGCAAGGCTTGACCGACAATTGCATGAAGAATCTGCTTAGGGTTAGGCGTTTTGCGCTGCTTCGCG
ATGTACGGGCCAGATATACGCGTTGACATTGATTATTGACTAGTTATTAATAGTAATCAATTACGGGGTC
ATTAGTTCATAGCCCATATATGGAGTTCCGCGTTACATAACTTACGGTAAATGGCCCGCCTGGCTGACCG
CCCAACGACCCCCGCCCATTGACGTCAATAATGACGTATGTTCCCATAGTAACGCCAATAGGGACTTTCC
ATTGACGTCAATGGGTGGAGTATTTACGGTAAACTGCCCACTTGGCAGTACATCAAGTGTATCATATGCC
AAGTACGCCCCCTATTGACGTCAATGACGGTAAATGGCCCGCCTGGCATTATGCCCAGTACATGACCTTA
TGGGACTTTCCTACTTGGCAGTACATCTACGTATTAGTCATCGCTATTACCATGGTGATGCGGTTTTGGC
AGTACATCAATGGGCGTGGATAGCGGTTTGACTCACGGGGATTTCCAAGTCTCCACCCCATTGACGTCAA
TGGGAGTTTGTTTTGGCACCAAAATCAACGGGACTTTCCAAAATGTCGTAACAACTCCGCCCCATTGACG
CAAATGGGCGGTAGGCGTGTACGGTGGGAGGTCTATATAAGCAGAGCTCTCTGGCTAACTAGAGAACCCA
CTGCTTACTGGCTTATCGAAATTAATACGACTCACTATAGGGAGACCCAAGCTTGCGGCCGCCACCATGG
GCAAGCCCATCCCCAACCCCCTGCTGGGCCTGGACAGCACCAAGGGCTCGGGCTCGACCTCGGGCTCGGG
CACCGGTTTCACGTTGGAAGATTTTGTCGGTGATTGGGAGCAAACCGCGGCCTACAACCTCGATCAAGTG
CTTGAACAAGGCGGAGTATCCAGTGTTCTGCAAACCCTGGCCGTATCTGTGACTCCGATTCAGAGGATTG
TGCGCAGCGGCGAAAATGGACTCAAAATTGATATTCACGTCATCATTCCTTATGAGGGGCTGTCAGCCGA
TCAAATGGCACACATCGAGGAAGTATTTAAAGTTGTTTACCCCGTGGACGATCATCACTTTAAGGTGATT
ATGGAATATGGCACTCTTGTAATAGACGGGGTTACACCCAACATGCTTAATTACTTTGGGAGACCTTATG
AGGGTATAGCAGTTTTCGATGGCAAGAAGATTACCGTGACAGGCACCCTTTGGAACGGCAACAAAATAAT
CGACGAGCGGCTCATCACTCCGGAAGGAAGTATGCTCTTCCGTGTCACGATTAATTCTGCATCCAGCGAT
TCATCCCGGCGTAAATGGAACAAAACAGGTCATGCCGTCAGGGCCATTGGACGCCTGAGCTCAGGTGGGA
GTGGCGGATCAGGCGGCAGCGGTGGATCCGGCGGTTCCAATTTGCCTGATCAACTGACTGAGGAACAAAT
TGCCGAGTTCAAGGAAGAATTTAGTCTGTTCGACAAAGACGGGGATGGGACCATTACCACCAAGGAATTA
GGCACCGTCATGAGGTCCTTGGGACAAAACCCCACAGAAGCTGAACTTCAGGACATGATTAATGAGGTTG
ATGCAGATGGCGACGGAACTATTGACTTCCCTGAATTTCTGACTATGATGGCGAGGAAAATGAAGTATCG
CGACACTGAGGAAGAGATTAGAGAGGCCTTTGGCGTCTTTGATAAAGACGGGATCGGCTATATAAGCGCA
GCAGAGTTGAGGCATGTGATGACGAACCTGGGAGAGAAACTTACCGATGAAGAAGTGGATGAAATGATAC
GGGAAGCGGATATTGATGGCGATGGTCAGGTAAACTATGAAGAATTTGTGCAAATGATGACAGCGAAATC
CCCCGCGGTAACTGGATACCGGCTTCTCGAAGAAATCTCAAACGGGAGCGGCAGCGGGGGGTCCGGTAGC
GGGCCGATCACCATCAACAACTTCCGTTACTCCGACCCGGTTAACAACGACACCATCATCATGATGGAAC
CGCCGTACTGCAAAGGTCTAGACATCTACTACAGAGCCTTCAAAATCACCGACCGTATCTGGATCGTTCC
GGAACGTTACGAATTTGGTACCAAACCGGAAGACTTCAACCCGCCGTCCTCCCTGATCGAAGGTGCTTCC
GAATACTACGACCCGAACTACCTGCGTACCGACTCCGACAAAGACCGTTTCCTGCAGACCATGGTTAAAC
TGTTCAACCGTATCAAAAACAACGTTGCTGGTGAAGCTCTGCTGGACAAAATCATCAACGCTATCCCGTA
CCTGGGTAACTCCTACTCCCTGCTGGACAAATTCGACACCAACTCCAACTCCGTTTCCTTCAACCTGCTG
GAACAGGATCCGTCCGGTGCTACCACCAAATCCGCTATGCTGACCAACCTGATCATCTTCGGTCCGGGTC
CGGTTCTGAACAAAAACGAAGTTCGTGGTATCGTTCTGCGTGTTGACAACAAAAACTACTTCCCGTGCCG
TGACGGTTTCGGTTCCATCATGCAGATGGCTTTCTGCCCGGAATACGTACCGACCTTCGACAACGTTATC
GAAAACATCACCTCCCTGACCATCGGTAAATCCAAATACTTCCAGGACCCGGCTCTGCTGCTGATGCACG
AACTGATCCACGTTCTGCACGGTCTGTACGGCATGCAGGTTTCCTCCCACGAAATCATCCCGTCCAAACA
GGAAATCTACATGCAGCACACCTACCCGATCTCCGCTGAAGAGCTCTTCACCTTCGGTGGTCAGGACGCT
AACCTGATCTCCATCGATATCAAAAACGACCTGTACGAAAAAACCCTGAACGACTACAAAGCTATCGCTA
ACAAACTGTCCCAGGTTACCTCCTGCAACGACCCGAACATCGACATCGACTCCTACAAACAGATCTATCA
GCAGAAGTATCAGTTTGATAAGGATTCCAACGGCCAGTATATAGTGAACGAGGATAAGTTTCAGATACTG
TATAACTCCATAATGTATGGCGGGAGCGGCAGCGGGGGGTCCGGTAGCGGGGAGTTTCGGGCAACCACAC
TGGAACGGATCGAGAAAAGCTTCGTGATTACTGATCCGAGACTGCCTGACAACCCAATCATTTTTGTGAG
CAATTCCTTCCTGCAGCTGACAGAATATTCTCGGGAAGAGATCCTGGGGCGCAATTGCCGTTTTCTGCAG
GGACCCGAGACAGACCGTGCCACTGTTCGGAAAATCAGAGATGCTATTGACAACCAGACTGAAGTGACCG
TTCAGCTGATCAATTATACCAAGAGCGGCAAGAAGTTCTGGAACGTGTTCCACCTGCAGCCGATGCGCGA
TTATAAGGGCGACGTCCAGTACTTCATTGGCGTGCAGCTGGATGGCACCGAACGCCTTCATGGCGCCGCT
GAGCGTGAGGCGGTCTGCCTGGTCAAAAAGACAGCCTTTCAGATTTTTACTGAGATAGAGCTGGGCAAGA
AGTTTAACATAAAGACTCGCTTAAGCTATTTTTCCATGAACCACGATCCTGTGAAGATACCTAACCTGCT
GGATGATACTATATATAACGATACTGAGGGCTTTAACATAGAGTCCAAGGATCTGAAGTCCGAGTATAAG
GGCCAGAACATGAGGGTGAACACTAACGCCTTTAGGAACGTCGACGGTTCCGGTCTGGTTTCCAAACTGA
TCGGTCTGTGCAAAAAAATCATCCCGCCGACCAACATCCGTGAAAACCTGTACAACCGTACCGCTTAATA
ACTCGAGCATGCATCTAGAGGGCCCTATTCTATAGTGTCACCTAAATGCTAGAGCTCGCTGATCAGCCTC
GACTGTGCCTTCTAGTTGCCAGCCATCTGTTGTTTGCCCCTCCCCCGTGCCTTCCTTGACCCTGGAAGGT
GCCACTCCCACTGTCCTTTCCTAATAAAATGAGGAAATTGCATCGCATTGTCTGAGTAGGTGTCATTCTA
TTCTGGGGGGTGGGGTGGGGCAGGACAGCAAGGGGGAGGATTGGGAAGACAATAGCAGGCATGCTGGGGA
TGCGGTGGGCTCTATGGCTTCTGAGGCGGAAAGAACCAGCTGGGGCTCTAGGGGGTATCCCC
[124 nt withheld, positions 4263-4386]
C
[91 nt withheld, positions 4388-4478]
A
[49 nt withheld, positions 4480-4528]
CCTTTGACGTTGGAGTCCACGTTCTTT
[37 nt withheld, positions 4556-4592]
ACCCTATCTCGGTCTATTCTTTTGATTTATAAGGGATTTTGCCGATTTCGGCCTATTGGTTAAAAAATGA
GCTGATTTAACAAAAATTTAACGCGAATTAATTCTGTGGAATGTGTGTCAGTTAGGGTGTGGAAAGTCCC
CAGGCTCCCCAGCAGGCAGAAGTATGCAAAGCATGCATCTCAATTAGTCAGCAACCAGGTGTGGAAAGTC
CCCAGGCTCCCCAGCAGGCAGAAGTATGCAAAGCATGCATCTCAATTAGTCAGCAACCATAGTCCCGCCC
CTAACTCCGCCCATCCCGCCCCTAACTCCGCCCAGTTCCGCCCATTCTCCGCCCCATGGCTGACTAATTT
TTTTTATTTATGCAGAGGCCGAGGCCGCCTCTGCCTCTGAGCTATTCCAGAAGTAGTGAGGAGGCTTTTT
TGGAGGCCTAGGCTTTTGCAAAAAGCTCCCGGGAGCTTGTATATCCATTTTCGGATCTGATCAAGAGACA
GGATGAGGATCGTTTCGCATGATTGAACAAGATGGATTGCACGCAGGTTCTCCGGCCGCTTGGGTGGAGA
GGCTATTCGGCTATGACTGGGCACAACAGACAATCGGCTGCTCTGATGCCGCCGTGTTCCGGCTGTCAGC
GCAGGGGCGCCCGGTTCTTTTTGTCAAGACCGACCTGTCCGGTGCCCTGAATGAACTGCAGGACGAGGCA
GCGCGGCTATCGTGGCTGGCCACGACGGGCGTTCCTTGCGCAGCTGTGCTCGACGTTGTCACTGAAGCGG
GAAGGGACTGGCTGCTATTGGGCGAAGTGCCGGGGCAGGATCTCCTGTCATCTCACCTTGCTCCTGCCGA
GAAAGTATCCATCATGGCTGATGCAATGCGGCGGCTGCATACGCTTGATCCGGCTACCTGCCCATTCGAC
CACCAAGCGAAACATCGCATCGAGCGAGCACGTACTCGGATGGAAGCCGGTCTTGTCGATCAGGATGATC
TGGACGAAGAGCATCAGGGGCTCGCGCCAGCCGAACTGTTCGCCAGGCTCAAGGCGCGCATGCCCGACGG
CGAGGATCTCGTCGTGACCCATGGCGATGCCTGCTTGCCGAATATCATGGTGGAAAATGGCCGCTTTTCT
GGATTCATCGACTGTGGCCGGCTGGGTGTGGCGGACCGCTATCAGGACATAGCGTTGGCTACCCGTGATA
TTGCTGAAGAGCTTGGCGGCGAATGGGCTGACCGCTTCCTCGTGCTTTACGGTATCGCCGCTCCCGATTC
GCAGCGCATCGCCTTCTATCGCCTTCTTGACGAGTTCTTCTGAGCGGGACTCTGGGGTTCGAAATGACCG
ACCAAGCGACGCCCAACCTGCCATCACGAGATTTCGATTCCACCGCCGCCTTCTATGAAAGGTTGGGCTT
CGGAATCGTTTTCCGGGACGCCGGCTGGATGATCCTCCAGCGCGGGGATCTCATGCTGGAGTTCTTCGCC
CACCCCAACTTGTTTATTGCAGCTTATAATGGTTACAAATAAAGCAATAGCATCACAAATTTCACAAATA
AAGCATTTTTTTCACTGCATTCTAGTTGTGGTTTGTCCAAACTCATCAATGTATCTTATCATGTCTGTAT
ACCGTCGACCTCTAGCTAGAGCTTGGCGTAATCATGGTCATAGCTGTTTCCTGTGTGAAATTGTTATCCG
CTCACAATTCCACACAACATACGAGCCGGAAGCATAAAGTGTAAAGCCTGGGGTGCCTAATGAGTGAGCT
AACTCACATTAATTGCGTTGCGCTCACTGCCCGCTTTCCAGTCGGGAAACCTGTCGTGCCAGCTGCATTA
ATGAATCGGCCAACGCGCGGGGAGAGGCGGTTTGCGTATTGGGCGCTCTTCCGCTTCCTCGCTCACTGAC
TCGCTGCGCTCGGTCGTTCGGCTGCGGCGAGCGGTATCAGCTCACTCAAAGGCGGTAATACGGTTATCCA
CAGAATCAGGGGATAACGCAGGAAAGAACATGTGAGCAAAAGGCCAGCAAAAGGCCAGGAACCGTAAAAA
GGCCGCGTTGCTGGCGTTTTTCCATAGGCTCCGCCCCCCTGACGAGCATCACAAAAATCGACGCTCAAGT
CAGAGGTGGCGAAACCCGACAGGACTATAAAGATACCAGGCGTTTCCCCCTGGAAGCTCCCTCGTGCGCT
CTCCTGTTCCGACCCTGCCGCTTACCGGATACCTGTCCGCCTTTCTCCCTTCGGGAAGCGTGGCGCTTTC
TCATAGCTCACGCTGTAGGTATCTCAGTTCGGTGTAGGTCGTTCGCTCCAAGCTGGGCTGTGTGCACAAA
CCCCCCGTTCAGCCCGACCGCTGCGCCTTATCCGGTAACTATCGTCTTGAGTCCAACCCGGTAAGACACG
ACTTATCGCCACTGGCAGCAGCCACTGGTAACAGGATTAGCAGAGCGAGGTATGTAGGCGGTGCTACAGA
GTTCTTGAAGTGGTGGCCTAACTACGGCTACACTAGAAGAACAGTATTTGGTATCTGCGCTCTGCTGAAG
CCAGTTACCTTCGGAAAAAGAGTTGGTAGCTCTTGATCCGGCAAACAAACCACCGCTGGTAGCGGTGGTT
TTTTTGTTTGCAAGCAGCAGATTACGCGCAGAAAAAAAGGATCTCAAGAAGATCCTTTGATCTTTTCTAC
GGGGTCTGACGCTCAGTGGAACGAAAACTCACGTTAAGGGATTTTGGTCATGAGATTATCAAAAAGGATC
TTCACCTAGATCCTTTTAAATTAAAAATGAAGTTTTAAATCAATCTAAAGTATATATGAGTAAACTTGGT
CTGACAGTTACCAATGCTTAATCAGTGAGGCACCTATCTCAGCGATCTGTCTATTTCGTTCATCCATAGT
TGCCTGACTCCCCGTCGTGTAGATAACTACGATACGGGAGGGCTTACCATCTGGCCCCAGTGCTGCAATG
ATACCGCGAGACCCACGCTCACCGGCTCCAGATTTATCAGCAATAAACCAGCCAGCCGGAAGGGCCGAGC
GCAGAAGTGGTCCTGCAACTTTATCCGCCTCCATCCAGTCTATTAATTGTTGCCGGGAAGCTAGAGTAAG
TAGTTCGCCAGTTAATAGTTTGCGCAACGTTGTTGCCATTGCTACAGGCATCGTGGTGTCACGCTCGTCG
TTTGGTATGGCTTCATTCAGCTCCGGTTCCCAACGATCAAGGCGAGTTACATGATCCCCCATGTTGTGCA
AAAAAGCGGTTAGCTCCTTCGGTCCTCCGATCGTTGTCAGAAGTAAGTTGGCCGCAGTGTTATCACTCAT
GGTTATGGCAGCACTGCATAATTCTCTTACTGTCATGCCATCCGTAAGATGCTTTTCTGTGACTGGTGAG
TACTCAACCAAGTCATTCTGAGAATAGTGTATGCGGCGACCGAGTTGCTCTTGCCCGGCGTCAATACGGG
ATAATACCGCGCCACATAGCAGAACTTTAAAAGTGCTCATCATTGGAAAACGTTCTTCGGGGCGAAAACT
CTCAAGGATCTTACCGCTGTTGAGATCCAGTTCGATGTAACCCACTCGTGCACCCAACTGATCTTCAGCA
TCTTTTACTTTCACCAGCGTTTCTGGGTGAGCAAAAACAGGAAGGCAAAATGCCGCAAAAAAGGGAATAA
GGGCGACACGGAAATGTTGAATACTCATACTCTTCCTTTTTCAATATTATTGAAGCATTTATCAGGGTTA
TTGTCTCATGAGCGGATACATATTTGAATGTATTTAGAAAAATAAACAAATAGGGGTTCCGCGCACATTT
CCCCGAAAAGTGCCACCTGACGTC
Features (pLannotate 1.2.2; 24 found; start..end, strand, type, name):
     28..80      -  misc_feature   bom (fragment): basis of mobility region from pBR322
    235..614     +  enhancer       CMV enhancer: human cytomegalovirus immediate early enhancer
    615..818     +  promoter       CMV promoter: human cytomegalovirus (CMV) immediate early promoter
    814..847     +  LTR            5' LTR (truncated) (fragment): truncated 5' long terminal repeat (LTR) from HIV-1
    863..881     +  promoter       T7 promoter: promoter for bacteriophage T7 RNA polymerase
    949..1455    +  CDS            LUCI_OPLGR (fragment): Experimental evidence at protein level: Swiss-Prot protein existence level 1. Catalytic subunit of oplophorus-luciferin 2-monooxygenase. Oxidoreductase that converts coelenterazine (the oplophorus luciferin) to coelenteramide under emission of blue light with a maximum at 454 nm. Is also active with bisdeoxycoelenterazine. From Oplophorus gracilirostris (Luminous shrimp).
   1468..1533    +  CDS            RCaMP (fragment): RCaMP is a basic (constitutively fluorescent) red fluorescent protein published in 2013, derived from Entacmaea quadricolor.
   1582..2028    +  CDS            CALM_PYUSP: Experimental evidence at protein level: Swiss-Prot protein existence level 1. Calmodulin mediates the control of a large number of enzymes, ion channels and other proteins by Ca(2+). Among the enzymes to be stimulated by the calmodulin-Ca(2+) complex are a number of protein kinases and phosphatases. From Pyuridae sp. (Sea squirt).
   2104..3915    +  CDS            tetX (fragment): TETX_CLOTE - Experimental evidence at protein level: Swiss-Prot protein existence level 1. Tetanus toxin acts by inhibiting neurotransmitter release. It binds to peripheral neuronal synapses, is internalized and moves by retrograde transport up the axon into the spinal cord where it can move between postsynaptic and presynaptic neurons. It inhibits neurotransmitter release by acting as a zinc endopeptidase that catalyzes the hydrolysis of the '76-Gln-|-Phe-77' bond of synaptobrevin-2. From Clostridium tetani (strain Massachusetts / E88).
   3949..3967    -  promoter       SP6 promoter: promoter for bacteriophage SP6 RNA polymerase
   3993..4217    +  polyA_signal   bGH poly(A) signal: bovine growth hormone polyadenylation signal
   4221..4242    +  promoter       SV40 promoter (fragment): SV40 enhancer and early promoter
   4263..4691    +  rep_origin     f1 ori (sequence partly withheld): f1 bacteriophage origin of replication; arrow indicates direction of (+) strand synthesis
   4705..5034    +  promoter       SV40 promoter: SV40 enhancer and early promoter
   5101..5892    +  CDS            neo: KKA2_KLEPN - Also known as kan, nptII. Experimental evidence at protein level: Swiss-Prot protein existence level 1. Resistance to kanamycin, neomycin, paromomycin, ribostamycin, butirosin and gentamicin B. From Klebsiella pneumoniae.
   5916..6074    +  CDS            ble (fragment): BLE_KLEPN - Experimental evidence at protein level: Swiss-Prot protein existence level 1. Binding protein with a strong affinity to the bleomycin family of antibiotics. Binds to CL990; an antimitotic-antibiotic compound. From Klebsiella pneumoniae.
   6069..6190    +  polyA_signal   SV40 poly(A) signal: SV40 polyadenylation signal
   6263..6279    -  protein_bind   lac operator: The lac repressor binds to the lac operator to inhibit transcription in E. coli. This inhibition can be relieved by adding lactose or isopropyl-β-D-thiogalactopyranoside (IPTG). lac repressor encoded by lacI
   6287..6317    -  promoter       lac promoter: promoter for the E. coli lac operon
   6332..6353    -  protein_bind   CAP binding site: CAP binding activates transcription in the presence of cAMP. E. coli catabolite activator protein
   6366..6458    -  CDS            lacI (fragment): lac repressor; lacI; The lac repressor binds to the lac operator to inhibit transcription in E. coli. This inhibition can be relieved by adding lactose or isopropyl-β-D-thiogalactopyranoside (IPTG).
   6641..7229    -  rep_origin     ori: high-copy-number ColE1/pMB1/pBR322/pUC origin of replication
   7400..8260    -  CDS            AmpR: β-lactamase; bla; confers resistance to ampicillin, carbenicillin, and related antibiotics
   8261..8365    -  promoter       AmpR promoter: bla
