[The description below was written by a language model from this plasmid's Addgene catalogue record and pLannotate feature annotations shown in this document.]
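Description:
pcDNA3-Ca-LATeNT is a mammalian expression plasmid built on the pcDNA3 backbone, intended to produce the synthetic fusion protein Ca-LATeNT in the cytosol of mammalian cells. It is propagated in E. coli as a high-copy plasmid through a ColE1/pUC-type origin with ampicillin selection (AmpR under its own bla promoter), and it also carries an f1 origin. For selection in mammalian cells, the backbone provides a neomycin/kanamycin phosphotransferase gene driven by the SV40 enhancer/early promoter and terminated by the SV40 poly(A) signal. Short lac promoter/operator, lacI, ble and bom fragments are backbone remnants.

The expression cassette uses the CMV immediate-early enhancer and promoter, with a bGH polyadenylation signal downstream; T7 and SP6 promoters flank the insert. The insert is listed as CaBLAM!-V5-LATeNT. The annotated open reading frame begins with a fragment related to the Oplophorus luciferase catalytic subunit, which oxidises coelenterazine-type substrates to emit blue light. This is followed by a short match to the calcium indicator RCaMP (detected in only one of the two sequence records) and a calmodulin sequence, an arrangement consistent with a calcium-dependent bioluminescent module. Downstream lies a large fragment of tetanus toxin, the zinc endopeptidase that cleaves synaptobrevin-2 and thereby blocks neurotransmitter release. The V5 epitope named in the record is not separately annotated, and the light-sensing element of LATeNT is not identified in the feature tables.

The associated publication concerns a light-activated tetanus neurotoxin for conditional proteolysis and inducible synaptic inhibition. The design therefore suggests that calcium-gated luminescence is meant to activate the protease, although the record does not state this mechanism. The depositor and sequencing-derived records differ by a single nucleotide in length and are otherwise concordant.
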