Addgene plasmid #240981: pcDNA3-Ca-LATeNT
Purpose: Expresses Ca-LATeNT in the mammalian cytosol
Depositing lab: Alice Ting. Depositing organization: Stanford University. Publication: Light-activated tetanus neurotoxin for conditional proteolysis and inducible synaptic inhibition in vivo. Roh H, Kim D, Kim B, Jeon Y, Kim Y, Jacko M, Xu F, Lin C, Won Um J, Ting AY. bioRxiv 2025.01.27.635161; doi: 10.1101/2025.01.27.635161.
Backbone
  Vector backbone: pcDNA3
  Vector type: Mammalian Expression
Growth in bacteria
  Bacterial resistance: Ampicillin, 100 μg/mL
  Growth temperature: 37°C
  Growth strain: DH5alpha
  Copy number: High Copy
Gene/Insert
  Gene/Insert name: CaBLAM!-V5-LATeNT
  Species: Synthetic
  Tag / fusion protein: V5 (N terminal on insert)
  Cloning method: Gibson Cloning
Terms and licenses: Academic/Nonprofit Terms; Industry Terms: Not Available to Industry
Depositor comments: Please visit https://doi.org/10.1101/2025.01.27.635161 for bioRxiv preprint.
How to cite: pcDNA3-Ca-LATeNT was a gift from Alice Ting (Addgene plasmid # 240981 ; http://n2t.net/addgene:240981 ; RRID:Addgene_240981)
